>Addgene plasmid #26702 | pBAV1K-T5-gfp | addgene full sequence | sequence record 446958 | Addgene Long Read Sequencing Result
AATTCGCGGCCGCTTCTAGAGGAAATCATAAAAAATTTATTTGCTTTGTGAGCGGATAACAATTATAATA
GATTCAATTGTGAGCGGATAACAATTACTAGAGAAAGAGGAGAAATACTAGATGCGTAAAGGAGAAGAAC
TTTTCACTGGAGTTGTCCCAATTCTTGTTGAATTAGATGGTGATGTTAATGGGCACAAATTTTCTGTCAG
TGGAGAGGGTGAAGGTGATGCAACATACGGAAAACTTACCCTTAAATTTATTTGCACTACTGGAAAACTA
CCTGTTCCATGGCCAACACTTGTCACTACTCTGACGTATGGTGTTCAATGCTTTTCCCGTTATCCGGATC
ATATGAAACGGTATGACTTTTTCAAGAGTGCCATGCCCGAAGGTTATGTACAGGAACGCACTATATCTTT
CAAAGATGACGGGAACTACAAGACGCGTGCTGAAGTCAAGTTTGAAGGTGATACCCTTGTTAATCGTATC
GAGTTAAAAGGTATTGATTTTAAAGAAGATGGAAACATTCTCGGACACAAACTCGAGTACAACTATAACT
CACACAATGTATACATCACGGCAGACAAACAAAAGAATGGAATCAAAGCTAACTTCAAAATTCGCCACAA
CATTGAAGATGGATCCGTTCAACTAGCAGACCATTATCAACAAAATACTCCAATTGGCGATGGCCCTGTC
CTTTTACCAGACAACCATTACCTGTCGACACAATCTGCCCTTTTGAAAGATCCCAACGAAAAGCGTGACC
ACATGGTCCTTCTTGAGTTTGTAACTGCTGCTGGGATTACACATGGCATGGATGAACTATACAAATAATA
ATACTAGTAGCGGCCGCTGCAGGCCTCAGGGCCCGATCGATGCCGCCGCTTAATTAATTAATCCAGAGGC
ATCAAATAAAACGAAAGGCTCAGTCGAAAGACTGGGCCTTTCGTTTTATCTGTTGTTTGTCGGTGAACGC
TCTCCTGAGTAGGACAAATCCGCCGCCCTAGACCTAGTGTCATTTTATTTCCCCCGTTTCAGCATCAAGA
ACCTTTGCATAACTTGCTCTATATCCACACTGATAATTGCCCTCAAACCATAATCTAAAGGCGCTAGAGT
TTGTTGAAACAATATCTTTTACATCATTCGTATTTAAAATTCCAAACTCCGCTCCCCTAAGGCGAATAAA
AGCCATTAAATCTTTTGTATTTACCAAATTATAGTCATCCACTATATCTAAGAGTAAATTCTTCAATTCT
CTTTTTTGGCTTTCATCAAGTGTTATATAGCGGTCAATATCAAAATCATTAATGTTCAAAATATCTTTTT
TGTCGTATATATGTTTATTCTTAGCAATAGCGTCCTTTGATTCATGAGTCAAATATTCATATGAACCTTT
GATATAATCAAGTATCTCAACATGAGCAACTGAACTATTCCCCAATTTTCGCTTAATCTTGTTCCTAACG
CTTTCTATTGTTACAGGATTTCGTGCAATATATATAACGTGATAGTGTGGTTTTTTATAGTGCTTTCCAT
TTCGTATAACATCACTACTATTCCATGTATCTTTATCTTTTTTTTCGTCCATATCGTGTAAAGGACTGAC
AGCCATAGATACGCCCAAACTCTCTAATTTTTCCTTCCAATCATTAGGAATTGAGTCAGGATATAATAAA
AATCCAAAATTTCTAGCTTTAGTATTTTTAATAGCCATGATATAATTACCTTATCAAAAACAAGTAGCGA
AAACTCGTATCCTTCTAAAAACGCGAGCTTTCGCTTATTTTTTTTGTTCTGATTCCTTTCTTGCATATTC
TTCTATAGCTAACGCCGCAACCGCAGATTTTGAAAAACCTTTTTGTTTCGCCATATCTGTTAATTTTTTA
TCTTGCTCTTTTGTCAGAGAAATCATAACTCTTTTTTTCGATTCTGAAATCACCATTTAAAAAACTCCAA
TCAAATAATTTTATAAAGTTAGTGTATCACTTTGTAATCATAAAAACAACAATAAAGCTACTTAAATATA
GATTTATAAAAAACGTTGGCGAAAACGTTGGCGATTCGTTGGCGATTGAAAAACCCCTTAAACCCTTGAG
CCAGTTGGGATAGAGCGTTTTTGGCACAAAAATTGGCACTCGGCACTTAATGGGGGGTCGTAGTACGGAA
GCAAAATTCGCTTCCTTTCCCCCCATTTTTTTCCAAATTCCAGATTTTTTTCAAAAATTTTCCAGCGCTA
CCGCTCGGCAAAATTGCAAGCAATTTTTAAAATCAAACCCATGAGGGAATTTCATTCCCTCATACTCCCT
TGAGCCTCCTCCAACCGAAATAGAAGGGCGCTGCGCTTATTATTTCATTCAGTCATCGGCTTTCATAATC
TAACAGACAACATCTTCGCTGCAAAGCCACGCTACGCTCAAGGGCTTTTACGCTACGATAACGCCTGTTT
TAACGATTATGCCGATAACTAAACGAAATAAACGCTAAAACGTCTCAGAAACGATTTTGAGACGTTTTAA
TAAAAAATCGCCTAGTGCTTGGATTCTCACCAATAAAAAACGCCCGGCGGCAACCGAGCGTTCTGAACAA
ATCCAGATGGAGTTCTGAGGTCATTACTGGATCTATCAACGGGAGTCCAAGCGAGCTCGGTACTAAAACA
ATTCATCCAGTAAAATATAATATTTTATTTTCTCCCAATCAGGCTTGATCCCCAGTAAGTCAAAAAATAG
CTCGACATACTGTTCTTCCCCGATATCCTCCCTGATCGACCGGACGCAGAAGGCAATGTCATACCACTTG
TCCGCCCTGCCGCTTCTCCCAAGATCAATAAAGCCACTTACTTTGCCATCTTTCACAAAGATGTTGCTGT
CTCCCAGGTCGCCGTGGGAAAAGACAAGTTCCTCTTCGGGCTTTTCCGTCTTTAAAAAATCATACAGCTC
GCGCGGATCTTTAAATGGAGTGTCTTCTTCCCAGTTTTCGCAATCCACATCGGCCAGATCGTTATTCAGT
AAGTAATCCAATTCGGCTAAGCGGCCGTCTAAGCTATTCGTATAGGGACAATCCGATATGTCGATGGAGT
GAAAGAGCCTGATGCACTCCGCATACAGCTCGATAGTCTTTTCAGGGCTTTGTTCATCTTCATACCCTTC
CGAGCAAAGGACGCCATCGGCCTCACTCATGAGCAGATTGCTCCAGCCATCATGCCGTTCAAAGTGCAGG
ACCTTTGGAACAGGCAGCTTTCCTTCCAGCCATAGCATCATGTCCTTTTCCCGTTCCACATCATAGGTGG
TCCCTTTATACCGGCTGTCCGTCATTTTTAAATATAGGATTTCATTTTCTCCCACCAGCTTATATACCTT
AGCAGGAGACATTCCTTCCGTATCTTTTACGCAGCGGTATTCTTCGATCAGTTTTTTCAATTCCGGTGAT
ATTCTCATTTTAGCCATTTATTATTTCCTTCCTCTTTTCTACAGTATTTAAAGATACCCCAAGAAGCTAA
TTATAACAAGACGAACTCCAATTCACTGTTCCTTGCATTCTAAAACCTTAAATACAGAAAACAGCCTTTT
CAAAGTTGTTTTCAAAGTTGGCGTATAACATAGTATCGACGGAGCCGATTTTGAAACCACAATTATGATA
GAATTTGACGTCG
Features (pLannotate 1.2.2; 9 found; start..end, strand, type, name):
     26..70      +  promoter       T5 promoter: bacteriophage T5 promoter for E. coli RNA polymerase, with embedded lac operator
     78..94      +  protein_bind   lac operator: The lac repressor binds to the lac operator to inhibit transcription in E. coli. This inhibition can be relieved by adding lactose or isopropyl-β-D-thiogalactopyranoside (IPTG). lac repressor encoded by lacI
    122..835     +  CDS            Folding Reporter GFP: Folding Reporter GFP is a basic (constitutively fluorescent) green fluorescent protein published in 1999, derived from Aequorea victoria.
    842..862     +  misc_feature   BioBrick suffix: universal suffix for all parts
    913..999     +  terminator     rrnB T1 terminator: Escherichia coli rrnB; transcription terminator T1 from the E. coli rrnB gene
   1080..1700    -  CDS            repB: REPB_STRAG - Experimental evidence at protein level: Swiss-Prot protein existence level 1. Is essential for plasmid replication. Nicks the positive strand at the plus origin of replication. From Streptococcus agalactiae.
   2553..2587    -  terminator     lambda t0 terminator: minimal transcription terminator from phage lambda (Scholtissek and Grosse, 1987)
   2653..3447    -  CDS            KanR: aminoglycoside phosphotransferase; aphA-3; confers resistance to kanamycin
   3653..21      +  misc_feature   BioBrick prefix (across the origin): BioBrick prefix for parts that do not start with "ATG"
