[The description below was written by a language model from this plasmid's Addgene catalogue record and pLannotate feature annotations shown in this document.]
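Description:
pBAV1K-T5-gfp is a small (about 3.65 kb), high-copy bacterial expression plasmid built on the pBAV1K backbone, a rationally designed broad-host-range vector whose associated publication describes an origin that replicates efficiently in both gram-positive and gram-negative bacteria. Replication depends on a plasmid-encoded RepB protein, annotated by similarity to the Streptococcus agalactiae initiator that nicks the positive strand at the plus origin, which is the hallmark of rolling-circle replication. No separate origin feature appears in the feature table. Selection is by kanamycin, conferred by an aphA-3-type aminoglycoside phosphotransferase gene that is followed by a lambda t0 terminator.

The payload is an 861 bp synthetic BioBrick part, flanked by the standard BioBrick prefix (EcoRI, XbaI) and suffix (SpeI, PstI), with all sites retained so the cassette can be exchanged or assembled with other parts. It consists of a bacteriophage T5 promoter carrying an embedded lac operator, a second downstream lac operator, and a GFP coding sequence. The catalogue calls this eGFP, whereas the automated annotation matches it to the Aequorea-derived Folding Reporter GFP. An rrnB T1 terminator lies just beyond the suffix and insulates the backbone from read-through. The T5 promoter is read by host RNA polymerase and is repressed by LacI at the two operators, so expression is IPTG- or lactose-inducible. The plasmid carries no annotated lacI, so the host must supply the repressor, and the record notes that high GFP levels are toxic to stationary-phase E. coli. The construct serves as a fluorescent reporter and demonstration vector for gene expression from the pBAV1K backbone across diverse bacterial hosts.
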