Addgene plasmid #26702: pBAV1K-T5-gfp
Depositing lab: Ichiro Matsumura. Depositing organization: Emory University. Publication: Rational design of a plasmid origin that replicates efficiently in both gram-positive and gram-negative bacteria. Bryksin AV, Matsumura I. PLoS One. 2010 . 5(10):e13244. 10.1371/journal.pone.0013244 PubMed 20949038.
Backbone
  Vector backbone: pBAV1K
  Backbone size w/o insert (bp): 2792
  Vector type: Bacterial Expression
Growth in bacteria
  Bacterial resistance: Kanamycin, 50 μg/mL
  Growth temperature: 37°C
  Growth strain: DH5alpha
  Growth instructions: Any strain that has LacI repressor; High level of GFP expressed from the vector kills E. coli when in stationary phase.
  Copy number: High Copy
Gene/Insert
  Gene/Insert name: T5lacOlacOeGFP biobrick
  Species: Synthetic construct
  Insert size (bp): 861
  GenBank ID: HQ191434
  Cloning method: Restriction Enzyme; 5′ cloning site EcoRI, XbaI (not destroyed); 3′ cloning site SpeI, PstI (not destroyed)
  Sequencing primers: 5′ GACGAACTCCAATTCACTGTTCCTTGC; 3′ GGAGAGCGTTCACCGACAAACAACAG
Terms and licenses: Academic/Nonprofit Terms; Industry Terms: Not Available to Industry
Depositor comments: In our experience, plasmid yields are highest when cells are harvested at late log stage.
How to cite: pBAV1K-T5-gfp was a gift from Ichiro Matsumura (Addgene plasmid # 26702 ; http://n2t.net/addgene:26702 ; RRID:Addgene_26702)
