>Addgene plasmid #26702 | pBAV1K-T5-gfp | addgene partial sequence | sequence record 32925 | 26702 with GFP-R
CTCCTTTACGCATCTAGTATTTCTCCTCTTTCTCTAGTAATTGTTATCCGCTCACAATTGAATCTATTAT
AATTGTTATCCGCTCACAAAGCAAATAAATTTTTTATGATTTCCTCTAGAAGCGGCCGCGAATTCGACGT
CAAATTCTATCATAATTGTGGTTTCAAAATCGGCTCCGTCGATACTATGTTATACGCCAACTTTGAAAAC
AACTTTGAAAAGGCTGTTTTCTGTATTTAAGGTTTTAGAATGCAAGGAACAGTGAATTGGAGTTCGTCTT
GTTATAATTAGCTTCTTGGGGTATCTTTAAATACTGTAGAAAAGAGGAAGGAAATAATAAATGGCTAAAA
TGAGAATATCACCGGAATTGAAAAAACTGATCGAAGAATACCGCTGCGTAAAAGATACGGAAGGAATGTC
TCCTGCTAAGGTATATAAGCTGGTGGGAGAAAATGAAATCCTATATTTAAAAATGACGGACAGCCGGTAT
AAAGGGACCACCTATGATGTGGAACGGGAAAAGGACATGATGCTATGGCTGGAAGGAAAGCTGCCTGTTC
CAAAGGTCCTGCACTTTGAACGGCATGATGGCTGGAGCAATCTGCTCATGAGTGAGGCCGATGGCGTCCT
TTGCTCGGAAGGGTATGAAGATGAACAAAGCCCTGAAAAGACTATCGAGCTGTATGCGGAGTGCATCA
